Addgene plasmid #116990: pFS_0378_pET30-RT-CRISPR_Tolypothrix_campylonemoides_ARRAY_2_RC
Purpose: Expresses TcRT-Cas1-Cas2 under pT7lac promoter, encodes TcCRISPR array 2 RC, compatible with SENECA acquisition readout
Depositing lab: Randall Platt. Depositing organization: ETH Zurich (Swiss Federal Institute of Technology). Publication: Transcriptional recording by CRISPR spacer acquisition from RNA. Schmidt F, Cherepkova MY, Platt RJ. Nature. 2018 Oct;562(7727):380-385. doi: 10.1038/s41586-018-0569-1. Epub 2018 Oct 3. PubMed 30283135.
Backbone
  Vector backbone: pET30b+
  Backbone manufacturer: Novagen
  Vector type: Bacterial Expression
Growth in bacteria
  Bacterial resistance: Kanamycin, 50 μg/mL
  Growth temperature: 37°C
  Growth strain: Stbl3
  Copy number: Low Copy
Gene/Insert
  Gene/Insert name: Tolypothrix campylonemoides RT-Cas1-Cas2
  Species: Synthetic
  Promoter: T7
  Cloning method: Restriction Enzyme; 5′ cloning site Unknown (unknown if destroyed); 3′ cloning site Unknown (unknown if destroyed)
  Sequencing primers: 5′ T7; 3′ T7-term
Terms and licenses: Academic/Nonprofit Terms; Industry Terms: Not Available to Industry
Depositor comments: Please see the annotated GenBank file and the additional image file for the location of specific features in the sequence of this plasmid.
How to cite: pFS_0378_pET30-RT-CRISPR_Tolypothrix_campylonemoides_ARRAY_2_RC was a gift from Randall Platt (Addgene plasmid # 116990 ; http://n2t.net/addgene:116990 ; RRID:Addgene_116990)
