[The description below was written by a language model from this plasmid's Addgene catalogue record and pLannotate feature annotations shown in this document.]
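Description:
pFS_0378_pET30-RT-CRISPR_Tolypothrix_campylonemoides_ARRAY_2_RC is a 7,380 nt bacterial expression plasmid built on the Novagen pET30b+ backbone. It replicates in E. coli from a ColE1/pMB1-type origin accompanied by the pBR322 bom region and the rop gene, consistent with the low copy number given in the catalogue, and it is selected with kanamycin through an aph(3')-Ia resistance gene. A fragment of an M13/f1-type phage origin and short remnants of the tetracycline resistance gene are also detected as backbone remnants.

The payload is a synthetic operon encoding the Tolypothrix campylonemoides RT-Cas1 fusion and Cas2, the spacer acquisition machinery of a CRISPR system in which a reverse transcriptase is naturally joined to Cas1. Expression is driven by a T7 promoter with an adjacent lac operator (T7lac) and a T7 gene 10 ribosome binding site. The plasmid-borne lacI gene supplies repressor, so transcription depends on T7 RNA polymerase and is inducible with IPTG. A second, partial gene 10 RBS lies further downstream, which would fit a second open reading frame in the operon, and a T7 terminator closes the unit. The automated feature table does not annotate the RT-Cas1 and Cas2 coding sequences or the CRISPR array. They presumably fall in the unannotated stretch between the first RBS and the terminator, and the short "SET1" match there is probably an incidental hit.

According to the record, the plasmid also carries T. campylonemoides CRISPR array 2 in the reverse-complement orientation and is compatible with the SENECA readout for detecting newly acquired spacers. It was made for work on transcriptional recording, in which RT-Cas1-Cas2 captures spacers derived from cellular RNA into the array.
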