Features (pLannotate 1.2.2; 18 found; start..end, strand, type, name):
    204..317     +  rep_origin     M13 ori (fragment): M13 bacteriophage origin of replication; arrow indicates direction of (+) strand synthesis
    343..400     +  promoter       AmpR promoter (fragment): bla
    409..1224    -  CDS            KanR: aminoglycoside phosphotransferase; aph(3')-Ia; confers resistance to kanamycin in bacteria or G418 (Geneticin®) in eukaryotes
   1346..1934    +  rep_origin     ori: high-copy-number ColE1/pMB1/pBR322/pUC origin of replication
   2120..2259    -  misc_feature   bom: basis of mobility region from pBR322
   2361..2552    -  CDS            rop: Rop protein, which maintains plasmids at low copy number; rop
   2569..2949    +  CDS            YPB1_ECOLX: Protein predicted: Swiss-Prot protein existence level 4. From Escherichia coli.
   3021..3312    -  CDS            TcR (fragment): tetracycline efflux protein; tet; confers resistance to tetracycline
   3327..3348    -  protein_bind   CAP binding site: CAP binding activates transcription in the presence of cAMP. E. coli catabolite activator protein
   3361..4443    -  CDS            lacI: lac repressor; lacI; The lac repressor binds to the lac operator to inhibit transcription in E. coli. This inhibition can be relieved by adding lactose or isopropyl-β-D-thiogalactopyranoside (IPTG).
   4444..4521    -  promoter       lacI promoter: lacI
   4529..4808    -  CDS            TcR (fragment): tetracycline efflux protein; tet; confers resistance to tetracycline
   4834..4852    +  promoter       T7 promoter: promoter for bacteriophage T7 RNA polymerase
   4853..4877    +  protein_bind   lac operator: The lac repressor binds to the lac operator to inhibit transcription in E. coli. This inhibition can be relieved by adding lactose or isopropyl-β-D-thiogalactopyranoside (IPTG). lac repressor encoded by lacI
   4892..4914    +  RBS            RBS: efficient ribosome binding site from bacteriophage T7 gene 10 (Olins and Rangwala, 1989)
   6935..6952    +  RBS            RBS (fragment): efficient ribosome binding site from bacteriophage T7 gene 10 (Olins and Rangwala, 1989)
   7250..7299    +  CDS            SET1 (fragment): solubility-enhancement tag derived from T7 phage gene 10B
   7307..7354    +  terminator     T7 terminator: transcription terminator for bacteriophage T7 RNA polymerase
>Addgene plasmid #116990 | pFS_0378_pET30-RT-CRISPR_Tolypothrix_campylonemoides_ARRAY_2_RC | addgene full sequence | sequence record 227011 | Addgene NGS Result
CCAGGTACCAAATTCTCAACAAGGTAATTTGAGTTCTGAAAAAGAGGGTTTAACACTAACCCTCTTTCTT
TTTACTTTTTACTTCTGCTAAATGACTCTTTTCGGAATCTGAGTTAACCCTTTTACTTTTTACTTTTTAC
TTGGCTCCTGTTTATCGTTTCCATTAATTCAACTTCGGGAGAAGTTTAACAGGTCCCGCGGCCGCTATTC
TTTTGATTTATAAGGGATTTTGCCGATTTCGGCCTATTGGTTAAAAAATGAGCTGATTTAACAAAAATTT
AACGCGAATTTTAACAAAATATTAACGCTTACAATTTAGGTGGCACTTTTCGGGGAAATGTGCGCGGAAC
CCCTATTTGTTTATTTTTCTAAATACATTCAAATATGTATCCGCTCATGAATTAATTCTTAGAAAAACTC
ATCGAGCATCAAATGAAACTGCAATTTATTCATATCAGGATTATCAATACCATATTTTTGAAAAAGCCGT
TTCTGTAATGAAGGAGAAAACTCACCGAGGCAGTTCCATAGGATGGCAAGATCCTGGTATCGGTCTGCGA
TTCCGACTCGTCCAACATCAATACAACCTATTAATTTCCCCTCGTCAAAAATAAGGTTATCAAGTGAGAA
ATCACCATGAGTGACGACTGAATCCGGTGAGAATGGCAAAAGTTTATGCATTTCTTTCCAGACTTGTTCA
ACAGGCCAGCCATTACGCTCGTCATCAAAATCACTCGCATCAACCAAACCGTTATTCATTCGTGATTGCG
CCTGAGCGAGACGAAATACGCGATCGCTGTTAAAAGGACAATTACAAACAGGAATCGAATGCAACCGGCG
CAGGAACACTGCCAGCGCATCAACAATATTTTCACCTGAATCAGGATATTCTTCTAATACCTGGAATGCT
GTTTTCCCGGGGATCGCAGTGGTGAGTAACCATGCATCATCAGGAGTACGGATAAAATGCTTGATGGTCG
GAAGAGGCATAAATTCCGTCAGCCAGTTTAGTCTGACCATCTCATCTGTAACATCATTGGCAACGCTACC
TTTGCCATGTTTCAGAAACAACTCTGGCGCATCGGGCTTCCCATACAATCGATAGATTGTCGCACCTGAT
TGCCCGACATTATCGCGAGCCCATTTATACCCATATAAATCAGCATCCATGTTGGAATTTAATCGCGGCC
TAGAGCAAGACGTTTCCCGTTGAATATGGCTCATAACACCCCTTGTATTACTGTTTATGTAAGCAGACAG
TTTTATTGTTCATGACCAAAATCCCTTAACGTGAGTTTTCGTTCCACTGAGCGTCAGACCCCGTAGAAAA
GATCAAAGGATCTTCTTGAGATCCTTTTTTTCTGCGCGTAATCTGCTGCTTGCAAACAAAAAAACCACCG
CTACCAGCGGTGGTTTGTTTGCCGGATCAAGAGCTACCAACTCTTTTTCCGAAGGTAACTGGCTTCAGCA
GAGCGCAGATACCAAATACTGTCCTTCTAGTGTAGCCGTAGTTAGGCCACCACTTCAAGAACTCTGTAGC
ACCGCCTACATACCTCGCTCTGCTAATCCTGTTACCAGTGGCTGCTGCCAGTGGCGATAAGTCGTGTCTT
ACCGGGTTGGACTCAAGACGATAGTTACCGGATAAGGCGCAGCGGTCGGGCTGAACGGGGGGTTCGTGCA
CACAGCCCAGCTTGGAGCGAACGACCTACACCGAACTGAGATACCTACAGCGTGAGCTATGAGAAAGCGC
CACGCTTCCCGAAGGGAGAAAGGCGGACAGGTATCCGGTAAGCGGCAGGGTCGGAACAGGAGAGCGCACG
AGGGAGCTTCCAGGGGGAAACGCCTGGTATCTTTATAGTCCTGTCGGGTTTCGCCACCTCTGACTTGAGC
GTCGATTTTTGTGATGCTCGTCAGGGGGGCGGAGCCTATGGAAAAACGCCAGCAACGCGGCCTTTTTACG
GTTCCTGGTCTTTTGCTGGCCTTTTGCTCACATGTTCTTTCCTGCGTTATCCCCTGATTCTGTGGATAAC
CGTATTACCGCCTTTGAGTGAGCTGATACCGCTCGCCGCAGCCGAACGACCGAGCGCAGCGAGTCAGTGA
GCGAGGAAGCGGAAGAGCGCCTGATGCGGTATTTTCTCCTTACGCATCTGTGCGGTATTTCACACCGCAA
TGGTGCACTCTCAGTACAATCTGCTCTGATGCCGCATAGTTAAGCCAGTATACACTCCGCTATCGCTACG
TGACTGGGTCATGGCTGCGCCCCGACACCCGCCAACACCCGCTGACGCGCCCTGACGGGCTTGTCTGCTC
CCGGCATCCGCTTACAGACAAGCTGTGACCGTCTCCGGGAGCTGCATGTGTCAGAGGTTTTCACCGTCAT
CACCGAAACGCGCGAGGCAGCTGCGGTAAAGCTCATCAGCGTGGTCGTGAAGCGATTCACAGATGTCTGC
CTGTTCATCCGCGTCCAGCTCGTTGAGTTTCTCCAGAAGCGTTAATGTCTGGCTTCTGATAAAGCGGGCC
ATGTTAAGGGCGGTTTTTTCCTGTTTGGTCACTGATGCCTCCGTGTAAGGGGGATTTCTGTTCATGGGGG
TAATGATACCGATGAAACGAGAGAGGATGCTCACGATACGGGTTACTGATGATGAACATGCCCGGTTACT
GGAACGTTGTGAGGGTAAACAACTGGCGGTATGGATGCGGCGGGACCAGAGAAAAATCACTCAGGGTCAA
TGCCAGCGCTTCGTTAATACAGATGTAGGTGTTCCACAGGGTAGCCAGCAGCATCCTGCGATGCAGATCC
GGAACATAATGGTGCAGGGCGCTGACTTCCGCGTTTCCAGACTTTACGAAACACGGAAACCGAAGATCAT
TCATGTTGTTGCTCAGGTCGCAGACGTTTTGCAGCAGCAGTCGCTTCACGTTCGCTCGCGTATCGGTGAT
TCATTCTGCTAACCAGTAAGGCAACCCCGCCAGCCTAGCCGGGTCCTCAACGACAGGAGCACGATCATGC
GCACCCGTGGGGCCGCCATGCCGGCGATAATGGCCTGCTTCTCGCCGAAACGTTTGGTGGCGGGACCAGT
GACGAAGGCTTGAGCGAGGGCGTGCAAGATTCCGAATACCGCAAGCGACAGGCCGATCATCGTCGCGCTC
CAGCGAAAGCGGTCCTCGCCGAAAATGACCCAGAGCGCTGCCGGCACCTGTCCTACGAGTTGCATGATAA
AGAAGATAGTCATAAGTGCGGCGACGATAGTCATGCCCCGCGCCCACCGGAAGGAGCTGACTGGGTTGAA
GGCTCTCAAGGGCATCGGTCGAGATCCCGGTGCCTAATGAGTGAGCTAACTTACATTAATTGCGTTGCGC
TCACTGCCCGCTTTCCAGTCGGGAAACCTGTCGTGCCAGCTGCATTAATGAATCGGCCAACGCGCGGGGA
GAGGCGGTTTGCGTATTGGGCGCCAGGGTGGTTTTTCTTTTCACCAGTGAGACGGGCAACAGCTGATTGC
CCTTCACCGCCTGGCCCTGAGAGAGTTGCAGCAAGCGGTCCACGCTGGTTTGCCCCAGCAGGCGAAAATC
CTGTTTGATGGTGGTTAACGGCGGGATATAACATGAGCTATCTTCGGTATCGTCGTATCCCACTACCGAG
ATGTCCGCACCAACGCGCAGCCCGGACTCGGTAATGGCGCGCATTGCGCCCAGCGCCATCTGATCGTTGG
CAACCAGCATCGCAGTGGGAACGATGCCCTCATTCAGCATTTGCATGGTTTGTTGAAAACCGGACATGGC
ACTCCAGTCGCCTTCCCGTTCCGCTATCGGCTGAATTTGATTGCGAGTGAGATATTTATGCCAGCCAGCC
AGACGCAGACGCGCCGAGACAGAACTTAATGGGCCCGCTAACAGCGCGATTTGCTGGTGACCCAATGCGA
CCAGATGCTCCACGCCCAGTCGCGTACCATCTTCATGGGAGAAAATAATACTGTTGATGGGTGTCTGGTC
AGAGACATCAAGAAATAACGCCGGAACATTAGTGCAGGCAGCTTCCACAGCAATGGCATCCTGGTCATCC
AGCGGATAGTTAATGATCAGCCCACTGACGCGTTGCGCGAGAAGATTGTGCACCGCCGCTTTACAGGCTT
CGACGCCGCTTCGTTCTACCATCGACACCACCACGCTGGCACCCAGTTGATCGGCGCGAGATTTAATCGC
CGCGACAATTTGCGACGGCGCGTGCAGGGCCAGACTGGAGGTGGCAACGCCAATCAGCAACGACTGTTTG
CCCGCCAGTTGTTGTGCCACGCGGTTGGGAATGTAATTCAGCTCCGCCATCGCCGCTTCCACTTTTTCCC
GCGTTTTCGCAGAAACGTGGCTGGCCTGGTTCACCACGCGGGAAACGGTCTGATAAGAGACACCGGCATA
CTCTGCGACATCGTATAACGTTACTGGTTTCACATTCACCACCCTGAATTGACTCTCTTCCGGGCGCTAT
CATGCCATACCGCGAAAGGTTTTGCGCCATTCGATGGTGTCCGGGATCTCGACGCTCTCCCTTATGCGAC
TCCTGCATTAGGAAGCAGCCCAGTAGTAGGTTGAGGCCGTTGAGCACCGCCGCCGCAAGGAATGGTGCAT
GCAAGGAGATGGCGCCCAACAGTCCCCCGGCCACGGGGCCTGCCACCATACCCACGCCGAAACAAGCGCT
CATGAGCCCGAAGTGGCGAGCCCGATCTTCCCCATCGGTGATGTCGGCGATATAGGCGCCAGCAACCGCA
CCTGTGGCGCCGGTGATGCCGGCCACGATGCGTCCGGCGTAGAGGATCGAGATCGATCTCGATCCCGCGA
AATTAATACGACTCACTATAGGGGAATTGTGAGCGGATAACAATTCCCCTCTAGAAATAATTTTGTTTAA
CTTTAAGAAGGAGATATACATATGTTTACTATAGAGCAGATTACTTCGGCTTGGTTACTTGTGAGAGCCG
GCTCAAGAGGAGCCGGGGTCGATGGTATGACTGTCGATCTATTCGCAGCAGGAGTTAACGAGCAACTTAG
AATATTACTGAGGCAGTTGCAGCAGGAGAGTTATAGAGCCTCTCCTGCTAAGGGATTCTTCGTCGCAAAG
AAGTCGGGTGGAAAGAGGCTGATCGGAATCCCAACTGTTCGAGATAGGATAGTTCAGAGATTACTTTTGG
AAGAATTGTACTTCCCCCTAGAGGACACCTTCCTAGACTGTAGTTATGCTTACAGACCGGGTAGAAACAT
CCAACAGGCCGTGCAGCACCTGTACAGCTATTATCAATACCAGCCCAAGTGGATCATTAAGGCTGATATC
GCTGAGTTCTTCGATAATCTATGCTGGGCTCTTTTATTTACAGCCCTGGAAGATCTCCAACTCGAACCTA
TACTTCTACAGCTGTTAGAGCAACAGTTAAAGTCCGGCATAGTTATTGCAGGCAAGCCAATCTATCCAGG
GAAAGGTGTATTGCAGGGCGGGGTCTTGAGTGGAGCACTGGCTAACTTGTATCTTACGTCATTCGAGCGA
AAGTGCCTATCCTACGGTATCAACCTTGTTAGATATGGTGACGACTTCGCTATAGCTTGCTCGTCCTGGC
TTGAGGCTAACAGGATATTGGATAAGATCACTACATGGTTAGGCGAGCTGTACCTCAACCTACAACCTGA
GAAAACCCAGATCTTCGCTCCGGACGACGAATTTACTTTTCTAGGTTATAGATTCGCTGGCGGTGAGGTG
TATGCCCCGCCCCCACCTGTAATGACGAGGGAAGGTGAGTGGGTCACCAATGAGTCCGGACTGCCATACT
TCAGGCCTAAATCTCGTCCTGTTAAGTTCGTGAGTAGACCACCCAAAGCCTGTTCTATTGCTTCACCAAT
TAAGTTCCCAACGGCCCCAATTAGCCACTTATGGCAGGAGTTCATGACTACCCTATATGTTACAGATCAG
GGTGCATACCTTTCTGTTAAGAACCAACAATTCCAAGTTTTCTACCAGGGCGAGCTGAAAATCAAGGTGC
CTGCTACTAGAGTCAATAACATTGTAATGTTCGGATGCTGCAACGTCAGTCATGGCGCTGTCAGTATGGC
CTTGAGGAGAAGAATACCTATTATGTACTTATCACAGAAGGGTAGATACTTCGGCCACACCGCTGTTCAG
GGCGACGCACGAGTGGAGTACCTCATGCAGCAAGTTAAATGTTGCGAAAATACACAATTCACCCGACAAC
AGGCCGAGGCTATCGTGGCTGCTAAATTACACAACTCCAGAATCTTACTGATGAGACTCAATAGGAGAAG
GCCGACTGAGATAGCAACACAGGCCATTGACTTGATAGAAATCCTTATTGACTCACTGCCACAGGCCGAG
TCCCTCGACGCCCTAAGAGGTTACGAGGGAAAGGCCGCTACCGTCTACTTTCAGGCACTCGGCTCACTAT
TCACTGGCTTCTTCGCTTTCGACAAACGTACTAAAAGACCACCCACAGATCCCATAAATTCTCTGATGTC
TCTGGGGTATACCCTTTTGTCTCAACAAGTATTCAGTTTCATTCAATCAGTAGGCTTGCATACACATTTC
GGTAACCTACACACACCAAGGGACAACCACCCTGCCCTCGTTAGCGACCTGATGGAAGAATTTCGAGCCC
AGATCGTGGACTCTTTCGTAGCATATCTGGTTAACAAGAAGATCCTTACCCCTGAGGACTTCACACCCCC
AGATGAGAGAGGTGGAGTGTATCTCCAGGCTTCAGCTCTGAAGAAATACCTGAAACACTGGGAAGAAAAG
TTGCAGACAGAAACTACTCACCCACATACTGGTTACAAAGTTGCCTACAGAAGATGTATTGAGCTACAAG
TTAGGGAATACATCGCTTGCCTGGTCGGAGAGGTCGAAGTCTATCGACCTATGGTCTGGAAGTTGTAGCG
TACGTTAACTTTAAGAAGGAGAACTTAAGATGTTCTACTTGGTATGCTATGACATTGTGTCAGATAATCG
AAGAAACAAAGTATCAAAGCTGTTGGAAGCATACGGACTTAGAGTCCAGAAGTCTGTGTTTGAATGCGTC
CTAGACGAAAAGCAATATGAGATGTTGTCCAAGTATTTGATGCGTCTGGTTAACAGGCGAGAGGACCAAG
TCAGGTTTTATCCAATGTCCGCCCACAACAGATGCAAGGTCGCTGTGCTGGGCACCCAGCCCGAGTTCGT
TGTTGACGATGCTGCATTCATCGTGTGACTCGAGATCCGGCTGCTAACAAAGCCCGAAAGGAAGCTGAGT
TGGCTGCTGCCACCGCTGAGCAATAACTAGCATAACCCCTTGGGGCCTCTAAACGGGTCTTGAGGGGTTT
TTTGCTGAAAGGAGGAACTATATCCGGATA
